>Addgene plasmid #29128 | pEMS1252 | addgene partial sequence | sequence record 38722 | EGFP-N 5'-CGTCGCCGTCCAGCTCGACCAG-3'
ACCATGGTGGCGGAAGTTCCTATACCTTTTGAAGAATAGGAACTTCGGAATAGGAACTTCGGCGCGCCGG
TCCCGCACCGAGAGGAGGCGGCGAGGCACCAGTCACTTTCGAAGCGGCGGCCACTGGGCGCTGGCACCAG
AGCTGGGCGGCGGAGCTCAGGAGATTCCGCCGGGCACCGTCTGCCGCCCGCCTCTGCGTGCAAGCCTGGC
CGGGACCCAGGCGCAGCTCGCTCTTCTTGAGTGTCTTGTCTTGCTCACTCAGCCCGCCCGCGCGGCCGCC
CGACCCCGCGCGCCTAGGTCAGGCCAGCCAGCAGCGTGGCCCGCGTAGCTCCTTCGGCCGAATGAGCGCT
GCCCGGCTCGCGGCCGGGAATAAGGCTCCAGGAGGCGCGGAAGCTCCGCCCCGCCCGGCGCCGCCCCCTC
CCTCCTCCCGTGCTGGGAAGCTCGCCCGGCTCGCGGCGCCGGCAGCGCAGCCCCCGACCCCGCGGGCGCG
GCGGAGGACTGGGCGGGAGGAGAGGGCGGCGTTCACAATTTTTGGGACCAGGCCGAGGCAGCCGCGGCCT
GATTGTGGGTAGGGCTACTGACCGGCAGGTGGCGGAGAGCGGTTCCTACCTTTCCCCAAACGCCTGTCAC
TCTGCAGCCTTGTGACTGACTGCTGAGCTGAGTTCTGTTCCGGGCCTGGCCTCTTGCTTCATCTAAGCCC
CATACCAGGGGTCTCCATCCCTGTCACCCTCTAAGTTTCA
