>Addgene plasmid #29128 | pEMS1252 | addgene partial sequence | sequence record 39291 | pEMS1307-fwd 5'-ccgcacgtctaagaaaccat-3'
AAAATAGGCGTATCACGAGGCCCTTTCGTCTTCAAGAATTAATTCCGATCATATTCAATAACCCTTAATG
AATTCGAGCTCCTAGGCCGGCCTCGGGGGGATGGGGGCGTTGTGCTGGGGGCATGGGGGAAGGTCGCCGC
AGCGCACCCGGCACGGGCCACTTGGTGGGGCCCTTGCGCTCTGGCGGACGGGCGTCGGCATCGGTGCGTG
TTGGTCAGGGGTCTGGGCGGGTGTCTGATGCGGCCTGGCCTCTCGCCCGATAATGCATGTGCAGTGTTGA
TTACAGGGGAATTGTCACCACTAGCACCGCTTTCTTCCAGGTCCTCCCCACTGGGGAGCAAGTGCTCTCT
CCAAATCAAGAACTCTGGCCTAGCAGTGAGTCAGCAGCACTCAGAGTCCCATGGAGCCTGCCTTTCCAGA
GGCCCAGGAAACTCGCATGGGCTGGGAAGCAGGATGCCAGGGTTTCTGCTCTGCACTTGCCCCCTTCTGA
CTCACTGGTGGCCCAGGGCTAATCAGTCTCCAAGCCTCAGTTTGCTCATGGTCAATAGACAGTCAATAAA
AGCAGGCTTGTCTGTCTGAACTCTACTTCCTTAGGACTATGTTCCTGGCATTTGACAACCTGACATCCAG
AGAGCAGGTGGGGGAGACCTGAGCAGGAGGAGGGGACAATATGGAGGAATCCTGCATGACAGTGCTGTCT
CATTGACATCTCATATGATTCTGACAATAATGGGGCATAAAATCCAGTGTCTACCTTGGCTTATAACGTC
CTCTTTTATCTGTTGCTAGCCTTTGTTCCAATATCATCC
