[The description below was written by a language model from this plasmid's Addgene catalogue record.]
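Description:
pEMS1252 is a Pleiades Promoter Project construct built on the pEMS1307 backbone, a large plasmid of about 16.5 kb before the insert is added. It is maintained in E. coli as a high-copy plasmid under ampicillin selection. The record provides no feature table, so the origin of replication, any mammalian selection cassette and any genomic targeting sequences carried by the backbone are not stated here.

The insert is Ple107, a roughly 3.5 kb human MiniPromoter designed from regulatory sequence of the HBEGF gene (heparin-binding EGF-like growth factor), cloned between FseI and AscI sites. Although the catalogue lists EGFP-NLS as a C-terminal "tag" on the backbone, in this type of construct the insert is a candidate promoter rather than a coding sequence: Ple107 sits upstream of a backbone-encoded, nuclear-localised EGFP reporter, so that fluorescence in cell nuclei reports where the MiniPromoter is active.

The plasmid belongs to a collection of compact human promoters assembled to drive selective, region- or cell-type-specific expression in the brain, with each candidate tested through its reporter. For pEMS1252 the recorded outcome is negative: eGFP expression was not detected in the brain or eye. The construct is therefore mainly of value as a documented non-expressing design in these tissues, useful as a reference when choosing or redesigning HBEGF-based regulatory elements, or as a source of the Ple107 fragment for further testing.
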