Addgene plasmid #29128: pEMS1252
Purpose: Expression of the eGFP reporter gene was not detected in the brain and eye.
Depositing lab: Elizabeth Simpson. Depositing organization: University of British Columbia. Publication: A regulatory toolbox of MiniPromoters to drive selective expression in the brain. Portales-Casamar E, Swanson DJ, Liu L, de Leeuw CN, Banks KG, Ho Sui SJ, Fulton DL, Ali J, Amirabbasi M, Arenillas DJ, Babyak N, Black SF, Bonaguro RJ, Brauer E, Candido TR, Castellarin M, Chen J, Chen Y, Cheng JC, Chopra V, Docking TR, Dreolini L, D'Souza CA, Flynn EK, Glenn R, Hatakka K, Hearty TG, Imanian B, Jiang S, Khorasan-zadeh S, Komljenovic I, Laprise S, Liao NY, Lim JS, Lithwick S, Liu F, Liu J, Lu M, McConechy M, McLeod AJ, Milisavljevic M, Mis J, O'Connor K, Palma B, Palmquist DL, Schmouth JF, Swanson MI, Tam B, Ticoll A, Turner JL, Varhol R, Vermeulen J, Watkins RF, Wilson G, Wong BK, Wong SH, Wong TY, Yang GS, Ypsilanti AR, Jones SJ, Holt RA, Goldowitz D, Wasserman WW, Simpson EM. Proc Natl Acad Sci U S A. 2010 Sep 21. 107(38):16589-94. 10.1073/pnas.1009158107 PubMed 20807748.
Backbone
  Vector backbone: pEMS1307
  Backbone size w/o insert (bp): 16482
  Vector type: Pleiades Promoter Project [sic, Pleaides Plieades]
Growth in bacteria
  Bacterial resistance: Ampicillin, 100 μg/mL
  Growth temperature: 37°C
  Growth strain: DH5alpha
  Growth instructions: DH10B
  Copy number: High Copy
Gene/Insert
  Gene/Insert name: Ple107 (alt names: HBEGF; heparin-binding EGF-like growth factor)
  Species: H. sapiens (human)
  Insert size (bp): 3473
  Entrez Gene: HBEGF (a.k.a. DTR, DTS, DTSF, HEGFL)
  Tag / fusion protein: EGFP-NLS (C terminal on backbone)
  Cloning method: Restriction Enzyme; 5′ cloning site FseI (unknown if destroyed); 3′ cloning site AscI (unknown if destroyed)
  Sequencing primers: 5′ Unknown
Terms and licenses: Academic/Nonprofit Terms; Industry Terms: Not Available to Industry
How to cite: pEMS1252 was a gift from Elizabeth Simpson (Addgene plasmid # 29128 ; http://n2t.net/addgene:29128 ; RRID:Addgene_29128)
